>Addgene plasmid #70906 | pFOSGE_COF3E02 | depositor partial sequence | sequence record 126848 | insert
ATGGATATTGAATTACCTTATCTTGCTGAGTATGCAAGAACTGGACGAGCCACTTGCAAAGGATGTAAAA
GTACTATATCTAAAGATAATCTTCGGATTGCTGTCATGGTTCAATCTGCATTTCATGATGCCAAAGTTCC
GAATTGGTTTCATAAAACCTGCTTTTTTAAAAACCAGCGTCCCAGCTCAGTAGGAGACATACAAAACATT
GGAAATCTCCGATTTGCCGATCAAAAGGAATTAACGGATCTTGTGGAAAATATACAAGAAGTTATAAGCG
CACAATTAGGAAAAAAGCGATCGAAGGCTTTTAACTTAGCATTAAAAGACTTTGGGATTGAATATGCAAA
ATCTAGTCGATCGACGTGTCGTGGATGTGAACAAAAAATAAACAAGGATCTAGTTCGCTTACGTAAAACT
GTTTATGATACTGAAGTTGGTATGAAGTACGGAGGCCAACCTTTGTGGCATCATTTGGAATGCTTCGCCC
AATTGCGCTCTGAGCTTGGCTGGTTTGCGTCAGGTGAAGATATGCCAGGATTTCAGAGCTTAGCAGATGA
TGATCAAGCGAAAGTTAAAAACGCCATACCACCAATAAAATCTGAAGAACTACCAGATACAAAAAGAGCT
AAGATGGAATTATCAGATACAAATGAAGAAGGAGAAAAGAAACAACGCTTAAAAGATCAAAATGATGCCT
ACTTCAGGTTTCGCGATGACATTAAAAATAAAATGAAGAAGAAAGACATTGATATACTTCTAAAGTTTAA
TAATCAACAACCTGTAACTGGTGACACAGAAAAGTTATTTGATCAAACTGCCGATTTACTGACATTCGGA
GCTATTGAATCATGTTCTGAATGCAACAGCTGTCAGTTTATTGTTAATAAATCTGGATATATATGTAATG
GAAATCATTCTGAGTGGACCAAATGTAACAAGCTGCTAAAAGAGCCAACAAGATCGGCATGCATAGTGCC
AAAAGAACTTAAAGCATTATATAATTTTTTGAATACCGTGAAAGAAATTCCATCTACACGGATCTTTAAT
AACTTTCCTCCCAATAAAAGTACCTTTTCTAGAAGTCTTTTGAAAACGAATAAAAACAATGATGTTTTGG
TTAGATATTGGATTTTTCGTTCATGGGGTCGAATTGGAACAAATATTGGAAACTCAAAACTTGAAGAGTT
CGACACGAGCGAGTCTGCAAAAAGAAATTTTAAAGAAATATATGCAGATAAAACTGGAAATGAATACGAG
CAACGAGATAACTTTGTTAAAAGAACAGGTCGAATGTACCCAATCGAAATTCAATATGATGATGACCAAA
AGTTGGTAAAACACGAAAGCCATTTCTTTACTTCCAAATTAGAGATTTCTGTGCAAAATTTAATAAAGCT
GATTTTTGATATTGACTCAATGAATAAAACATTGATGGAATTCCATATCGACATGGATAAAATGCCGCTG
GGCAAGCTCAGTGCTCATCAAATCCAATCTGCTTACAGAGTAGTGAAGGAAATTTATAATGTACTAGAAT
GTGGTTCCAATACTGCAAAACTTATTGATGCAACAAATAGGTTTTATACGTTAATTCCTCATAATTTTGG
AGTTCAATTACCAACATTAATTGAAACACATCAACAAATTGAAGATTTGCGACAAATGCTTGATTCATTA
GCTGAGATAGAGGTTGCGTACAGTATAATCAAAAGCGAAGATGTATCTGATGCTTGTAATCCTTTAGATA
ATCATTACGCACAGATTAAAACTCAGTTGGTGGCATTAGACAAAAATAGTGAAGAATTTTCGATTCTTAG
CCAGTACGTAAAAAACACTCATGCATCTACCCACAAATCTTATGATTTAAAAATTGTTGATGTATTTAAA
GTATCTCGCCAAGGAGAAGCAAGGCGCTTTAAACCATTTAAGAAGCTACATAACAGAAAATTATTATGGC
ACGGATCACGTTTAACTAATTTTGTTGGTATATTATCGCATGGTTTAAGAATTGCTCCCCCAGAAGCGCC
ACCAACAGGTTATATGTTCGGAAAAGGCATTTATTTTGCGGATATGGTTTCAAAATCCGCAAATTATTGT
TGCACAAGTCAACAAAACTCTACTGGATTAATGCTTCTATCTGAAGTTGCTTTGGGCGATATGATGGAAT
GCACTTCAGCGAAATACATTAATAAACTATCAAATAATAAACATAGTTGTTTCGGTCGTGGTCGCACCAT
GCCAGATCCTACTAAGAGCTATATAAGAAGTGATGGGGTTGAAATTCCTTACGGAGAAACCATTACTGAC
GAACATTTAAAGTCATCGTTATTATATAACGAGTATATAGTATATGATGTTGCGCAGGTCAATATTCAAT
ATTTGTTTCGTATGGAATTCAAGTATTCTTAT
