>Addgene plasmid #70906 | pFOSGE_COF3E02 | addgene partial sequence | sequence record 130333 | M13-Rev 5'-CAGGAAACAGCTATGACC-3'
AATAATGATTTTATTTTGACTGATAGTGACCTGTTCGTTGCAACAAACTTGATAAGCAATGCTTTCTTAT
AATGCCAACTTTGTACAAGAAAGCTGGGTCATAAGAATACTTGAATTCCATACGAAACAAATATTGAATA
TTGACCTGCGCAACATCATATACTATATACTCGTTATATAATAACGATGACTTTAAATGTTCGTCAGTAA
TGGTTTCTCCGTAAGGAATTTCAACCCCATCACTTCTTATATAGCTCTTAGTAGGATCTGGCATGGTGCG
ACCACGACCGAAACAACTATGTTTATTATTTGATAGTTTATTAATGTATTTCGCTGAAGTGCATTCCATC
ATATCGCCCAAAGCAACTTCAGATAGAAGCATTAATCCAGTAGAGTTTTGTTGACTTGTGCAACAATAAT
TTGCGGATTTTGAAACCATATCCGCAAAATAAATGCCTTTTCCGAACATATAACCTGTTGGTGGCGCTTC
TGGGGGAGCAATTCTTAAACCATGCGATAATATACCAACAAAATTAGTTAAACGTGATCCGTG
