[The description below was written by a language model from this plasmid's Addgene catalogue record.]
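Description:
pFOSGE_COF3E02 is a Gateway entry clone built in the pDONR221 donor backbone, carrying the Drosophila melanogaster gene Parp (poly(ADP-ribose) polymerase; the record also lists the identifier CG40411 and a specific FlyBase transcript isoform) as an insert of about 2.4 kb. It is a bacterial cloning plasmid rather than an expression vector: it is maintained at high copy in standard E. coli cloning strains and selected with kanamycin. The insert was introduced by Gateway recombination. In a pDONR221-derived entry clone this normally means that the donor vector's counter-selectable cassette has been replaced by the insert, which ends up flanked by attL recombination sites, although no feature table is provided to confirm the exact junctions. M13 forward and reverse priming sites on either side of the insert are listed for sequence verification.

As an entry clone, the plasmid carries no promoter intended to drive Parp expression in fly or other eukaryotic cells, and the record does not list any tags, reporters or fusion partners. It also does not say whether the coding sequence retains its stop codon. Its function is to serve as a shuttle: an LR recombination reaction transfers the Parp insert in a defined orientation and reading frame into any compatible destination vector, which then supplies the promoter, tags or fusion domains needed for the experiment. The associated publication concerns the context-dependent regulatory functions of transcriptional regulators, which suggests the clone belongs to a larger collection of Drosophila factor and cofactor entry clones, but the record itself states only the general purpose of a Gateway entry clone.
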