Addgene plasmid #70906: pFOSGE_COF3E02
Purpose: Gateway entry clone
Depositing lab: Alexander Stark. Depositing organization: Research Institute of Molecular Pathology (IMP). Publication: Transcriptional regulators form diverse groups with context-dependent regulatory functions. Stampfel G, Kazmar T, Frank O, Wienerroither S, Reiter F, Stark A. Nature. 2015 Nov 9. doi: 10.1038/nature15545. PubMed 26550828.
Backbone
  Vector backbone: pDONR221
  Backbone manufacturer: Invitrogen
  Backbone size w/o insert (bp): 4762
  Vector type: Gateway entry vector
Growth in bacteria
  Bacterial resistance: Kanamycin, 50 μg/mL
  Growth temperature: 37°C
  Growth strain: DH5alpha
  Copy number: High Copy
Gene/Insert
  Gene/Insert name: Parp (alt names: FBgn0010247; CG40411, FBtr0113887)
  Species: D. melanogaster (fly)
  Insert size (bp): 2412
  Cloning method: Gateway Cloning
  Sequencing primers: 5′ M13-F20; 3′ M13R
Terms and licenses: Academic/Nonprofit Terms; Industry Terms: Not Available to Industry
How to cite: pFOSGE_COF3E02 was a gift from Alexander Stark (Addgene plasmid # 70906 ; http://n2t.net/addgene:70906 ; RRID:Addgene_70906)
